Addgene plasmid #106080: hMLKL-Venus-Mito
Purpose: expression in mammalian cells
Depositing lab: Douglas Green. Depositing organization: St. Jude Children's Research Hospital. Publication: Sequential Engagement of Distinct MLKL Phosphatidylinositol-Binding Sites Executes Necroptosis. Quarato G, Guy CS, Grace CR, Llambi F, Nourse A, Rodriguez DA, Wakefield R, Frase S, Moldoveanu T, Green DR. Mol Cell. 2016 Feb 18;61(4):589-601. doi: 10.1016/j.molcel.2016.01.011. Epub 2016 Feb 4. PubMed 26853145.
Backbone
  Vector backbone: pRetrX-TRE3G
  Backbone manufacturer: Clontech
  Backbone size w/o insert (bp): 6600
  Total vector size (bp): 8804
  Vector type: Mammalian Expression, Retroviral ; Tet-On retrovirus
  Selectable markers: Puromycin
Growth in bacteria
  Bacterial resistance: Ampicillin, 100 μg/mL
  Growth temperature: 37°C
  Growth strain: NEB Stable
  Copy number: Unknown
Gene/Insert
  Gene/Insert name: hMLKL-Venus-Mito (alt names: mitochondrial-targeted human MLKL; hMLKL-Venus-OMM BclXL)
  Species: H. sapiens (human)
  Insert size (bp): 2242
  GenBank ID: NM_152649.3
  Entrez Gene: MLKL (a.k.a. hMLKL)
  Promoter: Dox-inducible
  Tag / fusion protein: mitochondrial-targetting domain of Bcl-xl (C terminal on insert)
  Cloning method: Restriction Enzyme; 5′ cloning site ClaI (not destroyed); 3′ cloning site EcoRI (not destroyed)
  Sequencing primers: 5′ ACCATGGAAAATTTGAAGCAT; 3′ GAATTCTCATTTCCGACTGAAGAG
Terms and licenses: Academic/Nonprofit Terms; Industry Terms: Not Available to Industry
How to cite: hMLKL-Venus-Mito was a gift from Douglas Green (Addgene plasmid # 106080 ; http://n2t.net/addgene:106080 ; RRID:Addgene_106080)
