[The description below was written by a language model from this plasmid's Addgene catalogue record and pLannotate feature annotations shown in this document.]
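Description:
hMLKL-Venus-Mito is a doxycycline-inducible (Tet-On) retroviral expression plasmid built on the Clontech pRetroX-TRE3G-type backbone (recorded as pRetrX-TRE3G), about 8.8 kb in total. It is propagated in E. coli through a high-copy ColE1/pUC-type origin with ampicillin selection (AmpR). The viral portion has a hybrid 5' end in which the CMV enhancer and promoter drive a truncated 5' LTR, allowing strong production of genomic RNA in packaging cells. This is followed by a packaging signal (Ψ), a truncated gag segment lacking its start codon, and a U3-deleted, self-inactivating 3' LTR. After integration the LTR is transcriptionally silent, so expression depends on the internal promoters.

The payload is a roughly 2.2 kb fusion cloned between ClaI and EcoRI sites under the TRE3GV promoter, a third-generation Tet-responsive promoter optimized for retroviral vectors. This promoter is active only when a Tet-On 3G transactivator is present and bound in response to doxycycline; the transactivator is not annotated on this plasmid, so it must be supplied separately. The open reading frame joins full-length human MLKL, the pseudokinase that executes necroptosis, to the yellow fluorescent protein mVenus. A short C-terminal fragment of Bcl-xL (BCL2L1) follows, serving as an outer-mitochondrial-membrane targeting anchor. Downstream, a mouse PGK promoter drives puromycin N-acetyltransferase for selection of transduced mammalian cells.

The construct allows inducible expression of a fluorescently trackable MLKL that is directed to mitochondria rather than left free to reach the plasma membrane. This fits the associated work on how MLKL membrane and phosphoinositide engagement leads to necroptotic cell death.
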