Features (pLannotate 1.2.2; 21 found; start..end, strand, type, name):
    145..524     +  enhancer       CMV enhancer: human cytomegalovirus immediate early enhancer
    525..728     +  promoter       CMV promoter: human cytomegalovirus (CMV) immediate early promoter
    729..904     +  LTR            5' LTR (truncated): truncated long terminal repeat from Moloney murine sarcoma virus
   1026..1300    +  misc_feature   MESV Ψ (fragment): packaging signal of murine embryonic stem cell virus
   1367..1783    +  CDS            gag (truncated): truncated Moloney murine leukemia virus (MMLV) gag gene lacking the start codon
   1823..2172    +  promoter       TRE3GV promoter: 3rd-generation Tet-responsive promoter that can be activated by binding of Tet-On® 3G, optimized for retroviral and lentiviral vectors
   2188..3600    +  CDS            MLKL: MLKL_HUMAN - Experimental evidence at protein level: Swiss-Prot protein existence level 1. Pseudokinase that plays a key role in TNF-induced necroptosis, a programmed cell death process (PubMed:22265413, PubMed:22265414, PubMed:22421439, PubMed:24316671). Does not have protein kinase activity (PubMed:22265413, PubMed:22265414, PubMed:22421439, PubMed:24316671). Activated following phosphorylation by RIPK3, leading to homotrimerization, localization to the plasma membrane and execution of programmed necrosis characterized by calcium influx and plasma membrane damage (PubMed:22265413, PubMed:222
   3610..4326    +  CDS            mVenus: mVenus is a basic (constitutively fluorescent) yellow fluorescent protein published in 2006, derived from Aequorea victoria. It is reported to be a rapidly-maturing monomer with moderate acid sensitivity.
   4324..4410    +  CDS            BCL2L1 (fragment): B2CL1_HUMAN - Also known as BCL2L, BCLX. Experimental evidence at protein level: Swiss-Prot protein existence level 1. Isoform Bcl-X(S) promotes apoptosis. From Homo sapiens (Human).
   4424..4796    +  promoter       PGK promoter (fragment): mouse phosphoglycerate kinase 1 promoter
   4820..4911    +  promoter       PGK promoter (fragment): mouse phosphoglycerate kinase 1 promoter
   4932..5531    +  CDS            PuroR: puromycin N-acetyltransferase; pac from Streptomyces alboniger; confers resistance to puromycin
   5598..5670    +  CDS            env (fragment): murine leukemia virus gPr80 envelope polyprotein precursor; env; proteolytically cleaved into gp70SU and p15TM subunits
   5712..6137    +  LTR            3' LTR (ΔU3): self-inactivating 3' long terminal repeat (LTR) from Moloney murine leukemia virus
   6206..6246    +  CDS            rop (fragment): Rop protein, which maintains plasmids at low copy number; rop
   6348..6386    +  misc_feature   bom (fragment): basis of mobility region from pBR322
   6403..6732    +  promoter       SV40 promoter: SV40 enhancer and early promoter
   6738..6839    +  misc_feature   bom (fragment): basis of mobility region from pBR322
   7025..7613    -  rep_origin     ori: high-copy-number ColE1/pMB1/pBR322/pUC origin of replication
   7784..8644    -  CDS            AmpR: β-lactamase; bla; confers resistance to ampicillin, carbenicillin, and related antibiotics
   8645..8749    -  promoter       AmpR promoter: bla
>Addgene plasmid #106080 | hMLKL-Venus-Mito | addgene full sequence | sequence record 204716 | Addgene NGS Result
TTATTATCATGACATTAACCTATAAAAATAGGCGTATCACGAGGCCCTTTCGTCTTCAAGAATTAGCTTG
GCCATTGCATACGTTGTATCCATATCATAATATGTACATTTATATTGGCTCATGTCCAACATTACCGCCA
TGTTGACATTGATTATTGACTAGTTATTAATAGTAATCAATTACGGGGTCATTAGTTCATAGCCCATATA
TGGAGTTCCGCGTTACATAACTTACGGTAAATGGCCCGCCTGGCTGACCGCCCAACGACCCCCGCCCATT
GACGTCAATAATGACGTATGTTCCCATAGTAACGCCAATAGGGACTTTCCATTGACGTCAATGGGTGGAG
TATTTACGGTAAACTGCCCACTTGGCAGTACATCAAGTGTATCATATGCCAAGTACGCCCCCTATTGACG
TCAATGACGGTAAATGGCCCGCCTGGCATTATGCCCAGTACATGACCTTATGGGACTTTCCTACTTGGCA
GTACATCTACGTATTAGTCATCGCTATTACCATGGTGATGCGGTTTTGGCAGTACATCAATGGGCGTGGA
TAGCGGTTTGACTCACGGGGATTTCCAAGTCTCCACCCCATTGACGTCAATGGGAGTTTGTTTTGGCACC
AAAATCAACGGGACTTTCCAAAATGTCGTAACAACTCCGCCCCATTGACGCAAATGGGCGGTAGGCGTGT
ACGGTGGGAGGTCTATATAAGCAGAGCTCAATAAAAGAGCCCACAACCCCTCACTCGGCGCGCCAGTCTT
CCGATAGACTGCGTCGCCCGGGTACCCGTATTCCCAATAAAGCCTCTTGCTGTTTGCATCCGAATCGTGG
TCTCGCTGTTCCTTGGGAGGGTCTCCTCTGAGTGATTGACTACCCACGACGGGGGTCTTTCATTTGGGGG
CTCGTCCGGGATTTGGAGACCCCTGCCCAGGGACCACCGACCCACCACCGGGAGGTAAGCTGGCCAGCAA
CTTATCTGTGTCTGTCCGATTGTCTAGTGTCTATGTTTGATGTTATGCGCCTGCGTCTGTACTAGTTAGC
TAACTAGCTCTGTATCTGGCGGACCCGTGGTGGAACTGACGAGTTCTGAACACCCGGCCGCAACCCTGGG
AGACGTCCCAGGGACTTTGGGGGCCGTTTTTGTGGCCCGACCTGAGGAAGGGAGTCGATGTGGAATCCGA
CCCCGTCAGGATATGTGGTTCTGGTAGGAGACGAGAACCTAAAACAGTTCCCGCCTCCGTCTGAATTTTT
GCTTTCGGTTTGGAACCGAAGCCGCGCGTCTTGTCTGCTGCAGCGCTGCAGCATCGTTCTGTGTTGTCTC
TGTCTGACTGTGTTTCTGTATTTGTCTGAAAATTAGGGCCAGACTGTTACCACTCCCTTAAGTTTGACCT
TAGGTCACTGGAAAGATGTCGAGCGGATCGCTCACAACCAGTCGGTAGATGTCAAGAAGAGACGTTGGGT
TACCTTCTGCTCTGCAGAATGGCCAACCTTTAACGTCGGATGGCCGCGAGACGGCACCTTTAACCGAGAC
CTCATCACCCAGGTTAAGATCAAGGTCTTTTCACCTGGCCCGCATGGACACCCAGACCAGGTCCCCTACA
TCGTGACCTGGGAAGCCTTGGCTTTTGACCCCCCTCCCTGGGTCAAGCCCTTTGTACACCCTAAGCCTCC
GCCTCCTCTTCCTCCATCCGCCCCGTCTCTCCCCCTTGAACCTCCTCGTTCGACCCCGCCTCGATCCTCC
CTTTATCCAGCCCTCACTCCTTCTCTAGGCGCCGGAATTGAAGATCTCGATGAGGCCCTTTCGTCTTCAC
TCGAGTTTACTCCCTATCAGTGATAGAGAACGTATGAAGAGTTTACTCCCTATCAGTGATAGAGAACGTA
TGCAGACTTTACTCCCTATCAGTGATAGAGAACGTATAAGGAGTTTACTCCCTATCAGTGATAGAGAACG
TATGACCAGTTTACTCCCTATCAGTGATAGAGAACGTATCTACAGTTTACTCCCTATCAGTGATAGAGAA
CGTATATCCAGTTTACTCCCTATCAGTGATAGAGAACGTATGTCGAGGTAGGCGTGTACGGTGGGCGCCT
ATAAAAGCAGAGCTCGTTTAGTGAACCGTCAGATCGCCTGGAGCAATTCCACAACACTTTTGTCTTATAC
TTGGATCCATCGATACCATGGAAAATTTGAAGCATATTATCACCCTTGGCCAGGTCATCCACAAACGGTG
TGAAGAGATGAAATACTGCAAGAAACAGTGCCGGCGCCTGGGCCACCGCGTCCTCGGCCTGATCAAGCCT
CTGGAGATGCTCCAGGACCAAGGAAAGAGGAGCGTGCCCTCTGAGAAGTTAACCACAGCCATGAACCGCT
TCAAGGCTGCCCTGGAGGAGGCTAATGGGGAGATAGAAAAGTTCAGCAATAGATCCAATATCTGCAGGTT
TCTAACAGCAAGCCAGGACAAAATACTCTTCAAGGACGTGAACAGGAAGCTGAGTGATGTCTGGAAGGAG
CTCTCGCTGTTACTTCAGGTTGAGCAACGCATGCCTGTTTCACCCATAAGCCAAGGAGCGTCCTGGGCAC
AGGAAGATCAGCAGGATGCAGACGAAGACAGGCGAGCTTTCCAGATGCTAAGAAGAGATAATGAAAAAAT
AGAAGCTTCACTGAGACGATTAGAAATCAACATGAAAGAAATCAAGGAAACTTTGAGGCAGTATTTACCA
CCAAAATGCATGCAGGAGATCCCGCAAGAGCAAATCAAGGAGATCAAGAAGGAGCAGCTTTCAGGATCCC
CGTGGATTCTGCTAAGGGAAAATGAAGTCAGCACACTTTATAAAGGAGAATACCACAGAGCTCCAGTGGC
CATAAAAGTATTCAAAAAACTCCAGGCTGGCAGCATTGCAATAGTGAGGCAGACTTTCAATAAGGAGATC
AAAACCATGAAGAAATTCGAATCTCCCAACATCCTGCGTATATTTGGGATTTGCATTGATGAAACAGTGA
CTCCGCCTCAATTCTCCATTGTCATGGAGTACTGTGAACTCGGGACCCTGAGGGAGCTGTTGGATAGGGA
AAAAGACCTCACACTTGGCAAGCGCATGGTCCTAGTCCTGGGGGCAGCACGAGGCCTATACCGGCTACAC
CATTCAGAAGCACCTGAACTCCACGGAAAAATCAGAAGCTCAAACTTCCTGGTAACTCAAGGCTACCAAG
TGAAGCTTGCAGGATTTGAGTTGAGGAAAACACAGACTTCCATGAGTTTGGGAACTACGAGAGAAAAGAC
AGACAGAGTCAAATCTACAGCATATCTCTCACCTCAGGAACTGGAAGATGTATTTTATCAATATGATGTA
AAGTCTGAAATATACAGCTTTGGAATCGTCCTCTGGGAAATCGCCACTGGAGATATCCCGTTTCAAGGCT
GTAATTCTGAGAAGATCCGCAAGCTGGTGGCTGTGAAGCGGCAGCAGGAGCCACTGGGTGAAGACTGCCC
TTCAGAGCTGCGGGAGATCATTGATGAGTGCCGGGCCCATGATCCCTCTGTGCGGCCCTCTGTGGATGAA
ATCTTAAAGAAACTCTCCACCTTTTCTAAGGCGGCCGCAATGGTGAGCAAGGGCGAGGAGCTGTTCACCG
GGGTGGTGCCCATCCTGGTCGAGCTGGACGGCGACGTAAACGGCCACAAGTTCAGCGTGTCCGGCGAGGG
CGAGGGCGATGCCACCTACGGCAAGCTGACCCTGAAGCTGATCTGCACCACCGGCAAGCTGCCCGTGCCC
TGGCCCACCCTCGTGACCACCCTGGGCTACGGCCTGCAGTGCTTCGCCCGCTACCCCGACCACATGAAGC
AGCACGACTTCTTCAAGTCCGCCATGCCCGAAGGCTACGTCCAGGAGCGCACCATCTTCTTCAAGGACGA
CGGCAACTACAAGACCCGCGCCGAGGTGAAGTTCGAGGGCGACACCCTGGTGAACCGCATCGAGCTGAAG
GGCATCGACTTCAAGGAGGACGGCAACATCCTGGGGCACAAGCTGGAGTACAACTACAACAGCCACAACG
TCTATATCACCGCCGACAAGCAGAAGAACGGCATCAAGGCCAACTTCAAGATCCGCCACAACATCGAGGA
CGGCGGCGTGCAGCTCGCCGACCACTACCAGCAGAACACCCCCATCGGCGACGGCCCCGTGCTGCTGCCC
GACAACCACTACCTGAGCTACCAGTCCAAGCTGAGCAAAGACCCCAACGAGAAGCGCGATCACATGGTCC
TGCTGGAGTTCGTGACCGCCGCCGGGATCACTCTCGGCATGGACGAGCTGTACAAGTCTAGAGAACGCTT
CAACCGCTGGTTCCTGACGGGCATGACTGTGGCCGGCGTGGTTCTGCTGGGCTCACTCTTCAGTCGGAAA
TGAGAATTCTACCGGGTAGGGGAGGCGCTTTTCCCAAGGCAGTCTGGAGCATGCGCTTTAGCAGCCCCGC
TGGGCACTTGGCGCTACACAAGTGGCCTCTGGCCTCGCACACATTCCACATCCACCGGTAGGCGCCAACC
GGCTCCGTTCTTTGGTGGCCCCTTCGCGCCACCTTCTACTCCTCCCCTAGTCAGGAAGTTCCCCCCCGCC
CCGCAGCTCGCGTCGTGCAGGACGTGACAAATGGAAGTAGCACGTCTCACTAGTCTCGTGCAGATGGACA
GCACCGCTGAGCAATGGAAGCGGGTAGGCCTTTGGGGCAGCGGCCAATAGCAGCTTTGCTCCTTCGCTTT
CTGGGCTCAGAGGCTGGGAAGGGGTGGGTCCGGGGGNNNNNNNNGGGGNNNNNNNNNNNCCCGAAGGTCC
TCCGGAGGCCCGGCATTCTGCACGCTTCAAAAGCGCACGTCTGCCGCGCTGTTCTCCTCTTCCTCATCTC
CGGGCCTTTCGACCTGCAGCCCAAGCTTACCATGACCGAGTACAAGCCCACGGTGCGCCTCGCCACCCGC
GACGACGTCCCCAGGGCCGTACGCACCCTCGCCGCCGCGTTCGCCGACTACCCCGCCACGCGCCACACCG
TCGATCCGGACCGCCACATCGAGCGGGTCACCGAGCTGCAAGAACTCTTCCTCACGCGCGTCGGGCTCGA
CATCGGCAAGGTGTGGGTCGCGGACGACGGCGCCGCGGTGGCGGTCTGGACCACGCCGGAGAGCGTCGAA
GCGGGGGCGGTGTTCGCCGAGATCGGCCCGCGCATGGCCGAGTTGAGCGGTTCCCGGCTGGCCGCGCAGC
AACAGATGGAAGGCCTCCTGGCGCCGCACCGGCCCAAGGAGCCCGCGTGGTTCCTGGCCACCGTCGGCGT
CTCGCCCGACCACCAGGGCAAGGGTCTGGGCAGCGCCGTCGTGCTCCCCGGAGTGGAGGCGGCCGAGCGC
GCCGGGGTGCCCGCCTTCCTGGAGACCTCCGCGCCCCGCAACCTCCCCTTCTACGAGCGGCTCGGCTTCA
CCGTCACCGCCGACGTCGAGGTGCCCGAAGGACCGCGCACCTGGTGCATGACCCGCAAGCCCGGTGCCTG
ACGCCCGCCCCACGACCCGCAGCGCCCGACCGAAAGGAGCGCACGACCCCATGCATCGGCGTCTCGAGAT
ATCAGTGGTCCAGGCTCTAGTTTTGACTCAACAATATCACCAGCTGAAGCCTATAGAGTACGAGCCATAG
ATAAAATAAAAGATTTTATTTAGTCTCCAGAAAAAGGGGGGAATGAAAGACCCCACCTGTAGGTTTGGCA
AGCTAGCTTAAGTAACGCCATTTTGCAAGGCATGGAAAAATACATAACTGAGAATAGAGAAGTTCAGATC
AAGGTCAGGAACAGATGGAACAGGGTCGACCCTAGAGAACCATCAGATGTTTCCAGGGTGCCCCAAGGAC
CTGAAATGACCCTGTGCCTTATTTGAACTAACCAATCAGTTCGCTTCTCGCTTCTGTTCGCGCGCTTCTG
CTCCCCGAGCTCAATAAAAGAGCCCACAACCCCTCACTCGGGGCGCCAGTCCTCCGATTGACTGAGTCGC
CCGGGTACCCGTGTATCCAATAAACCCTCTTGCAGTTGCATCCGACTTGTGGTCTCGCTGTTCCTTGGGA
GGGTCTCCTCTGAGTGATTGACTACCCGTCAGCGGGGGTCTTTCATTTGGGGGCTCGTCCGGGATCGGGA
GACCCCTGCCCAGGGACCACCGACCCACCACCGGGAGGTAAGCTGGCTGCCTCGCGCGTTTCGGTGATGA
CGGTGAAAACCTCTGACACATGCAGCTCCCGGAGACGGTCACAGCTTGTCTGTAAGCGGATGCCGGGAGC
AGACAAGCCCGTCAGGGCGCGTCAGCGGGTGTTGGCGGGTGTCGGGGCGCAGCCATGACCCAGTCACGTA
GCGATAGCGGAGTGTAGATCCGGCTGTGGAATGTGTGTCAGTTAGGGTGTGGAAAGTCCCCAGGCTCCCC
AGCAGGCAGAAGTATGCAAAGCATGCATCTCAATTAGTCAGCAACCAGGTGTGGAAAGTCCCCAGGCTCC
CCAGCAGGCAGAAGTATGCAAAGCATGCATCTCAATTAGTCAGCAACCATAGTCCCGCCCCTAACTCCGC
CCATCCCGCCCCTAACTCCGCCCAGTTCCGCCCATTCTCCGCCCCATGGCTGACTAATTTTTTTTATTTA
TGCAGAGGCCGAGGCCGCCTCGGCCTCTGAGCTATTCCAGAAGTAGTGAGGAGGCTTTTTTGGAGGCCTA
GGCTTTTGCAAAAAGCTTACTGGCTTAACTATGCGGCATCAGAGCAGATTGTACTGAGAGTGCACCATAT
GCGGTGTGAAATACCGCACAGATGCGTAAGGAGAAAATACCGCATCAGGCGCTCTTCCGCTTCCTCGCTC
ACTGACTCGCTGCGCTCGGTCGTTCGGCTGCGGCGAGCGGTATCAGCTCACTCAAAGGCGGTAATACGGT
TATCCACAGAATCAGGGGATAACGCAGGAAAGAACATGTGAGCAAAAGGCCAGCAAAAGGCCAGGAACCG
TAAAAAGGCCGCGTTGCTGGCGTTTTTCCATAGGCTCCGCCCCCCTGACGAGCATCACAAAAATCGACAC
TCAAGTCAGAGGTGGCGAAACCCGACAGGACTATAAAGATACCAGGCGTTTCCCCCTGGAAGCTCCCTCG
TGCGCTCTCCTGTTCCGACCCTGCCGCTTACCGGATACCTGTCCGCCTTTCTCCCTTCGGGAAGCGTGGC
GCTTTCTCATAGCTCACGCTGTAGGTATCTCAGTTCGGTGTAGGTCGTTCGCTCCAAGCTGGGCTGTGTG
CACGAACCCCCCGTTCAGCCCGACCGCTGCGCCTTATCCGGTAACTATCGTCTTGAGTCCAACCCGGTAA
GACACGACTTATCGCCACTGGCAGCAGCCACTGGTAACAGGATTAGCAGAGCGAGGTATGTAGGCGGTGC
TACAGAGTTCTTGAAGTGGTGGCCTAACTACGGCTACACTAGAAGGACAGTATTTGGTATCTGCGCTCTG
CTGAAGCCAGTTACCTTCGGAAAAAGAGTTGGTAGCTCTTGATCCGGCAAACAAACCACCGCTGGTAGCG
GTGGTTTTTTTGTTTGCAAGCAGCAGATTACGCGCAGAAAAAAAGGATCTCAAGAAGATCCTTTGATCTT
TTCTACGGGGTCTGACGCTCAGTGGAACGAAAACTCACGTTAAGGGATTTTGGTCATGAGATTATCAAAA
AGGATCTTCACCTAGATCCTTTTAAATTAAAAATGAAGTTTTAAATCAATCTAAAGTATATATGAGTAAA
CTTGGTCTGACAGTTACCAATGCTTAATCAGTGAGGCACCTATCTCAGCGATCTGTCTATTTCGTTCATC
CATAGTTGCCTGACTCCCCGTCGTGTAGATAACTACGATACGGGAGGGCTTACCATCTGGCCCCAGTGCT
GCAATGATACCGCGAGACCCACGCTCACCGGCTCCAGATTTATCAGCAATAAACCAGCCAGCCGGAAGGG
CCGAGCGCAGAAGTGGTCCTGCAACTTTATCCGCCTCCATCCAGTCTATTAATTGTTGCCGGGAAGCTAG
AGTAAGTAGTTCGCCAGTTAATAGTTTGCGCAACGTTGTTGCCATTGCTGCAGGCATCGTGGTGTCACGC
TCGTCGTTTGGTATGGCTTCATTCAGCTCCGGTTCCCAACGATCAAGGCGAGTTACATGATCCCCCATGT
TGTGCAAAAAAGCGGTTAGCTCCTTCGGTCCTCCGATCGTTGTCAGAAGTAAGTTGGCCGCAGTGTTATC
ACTCATGGTTATGGCAGCACTGCATAATTCTCTTACTGTCATGCCATCCGTAAGATGCTTTTCTGTGACT
GGTGAGTACTCAACCAAGTCATTCTGAGAATAGTGTATGCGGCGACCGAGTTGCTCTTGCCCGGCGTCAA
CACGGGATAATACCGCGCCACATAGCAGAACTTTAAAAGTGCTCATCATTGGAAAACGTTCTTCGGGGCG
AAAACTCTCAAGGATCTTACCGCTGTTGAGATCCAGTTCGATGTAACCCACTCGTGCACCCAACTGATCT
TCAGCATCTTTTACTTTCACCAGCGTTTCTGGGTGAGCAAAAACAGGAAGGCAAAATGCCGCAAAAAAGG
GAATAAGGGCGACACGGAAATGTTGAATACTCATACTCTTCCTTTTTCAATATTATTGAAGCATTTATCA
GGGTTATTGTCTCATGAGCGGATACATATTTGAATGTATTTAGAAAAATAAACAAATAGGGGTTCCGCGC
ACATTTCCCCGAAAAGTGCCACCTGACGTCTAAGAAACCA
